>Addgene plasmid #12833 | DCT.VV.Orf145 | addgene partial sequence | sequence record 19222 | T7 5'-TAATACGACTCACTATAGGG-3'
AGTACCCTTCACCGAATTCCAGCTGACCACCATGAATCCGGATAATACAATCGCAGTGATTACAGAGACT
ATTCCTATAGGTATGCAATTTGATAAAGTATATTTGTCTACATTTAACATGTGGAGGGAAATTCTATCCA
ATACCACAAAAACACTAGATATATCATCTTTTTATTGGAGTTTATCGGATGAAGTGGGTACGAATTTCGG
CACGATAATATTAAACAAGATTGTACAATTACCCAAAAGAGGAGTACGAGTTAGAGTAGCCGTCAATAAA
TCTAACAAACCATTAAAGGATGTTGAAAGACTACAAATGGCCGGAGTTGAAGTACGATACATAGATATTA
CAAATATCCTAGGAGGAGTTCTTCATACAAAATTTTGGATATCTGATAATACACATATTTATTTAGGAAG
CGCTAACATGGATTGGAGATCACTAACTCAGGTCAAAGAATTGGGTATTGCGATCTTCAATAATAGGAAC
TTGGCAGCGGATCTCACTCAAATTTTTGAGGTATACTGGTATCTTGGAGTTAACAATCTACCATATAATT
GGAAAAACTTTTATCCGTCGTATTATAATACAGATCATCCTCTTAGTATTAACGTAAGCGGCGTTCCACA
CTCTGTATTTATTGCTTCTGCACCGCAACAACTATGTACTATGGAAAGAACCAATGATTTAACCGCTTTA
TTGTCATGTATC
