[The description below was written by a language model from this plasmid's Addgene catalogue record.]
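Description:
DCT.VV.Orf145 is a mammalian expression plasmid built on the commercial pcDNA 3.1D V5-His-TOPO backbone (about 5.5 kb without insert) and carrying a single vaccinia virus open reading frame. It is propagated in E. coli as a high-copy plasmid under ampicillin selection, and it carries a neomycin resistance marker so that transfected mammalian cells can be selected with G418. The record gives no feature table, so the regulatory elements are not itemised. Vectors of this backbone family generally drive the insert from a strong constitutive viral promoter, with an upstream T7 priming site (consistent with the listed T7 sequencing primer) and optional C-terminal V5 and polyhistidine tags. Whether the ORF is actually in frame with those tags is not stated.

The insert, about 1.3 kb, is designated VV.Orf145 within this library. It is annotated as a phospholipase D superfamily member corresponding to VV_WR_035 of vaccinia strain WR, and it is recorded as flanked by intact BamHI sites at both ends. The plasmid is one member of a collection of vaccinia ORF expression clones made for screening, associated with work identifying poxvirus CD8+ T cell determinants to inform the design and characterisation of smallpox vaccines. In that kind of use, individual viral proteins are expressed in transfected cells so that they can be tested for recognition by virus-specific T cells.

The depositors caution that the naming applies only to this library. They also note that the clone was made for screening and may differ from the canonical gene sequence, so the insert should be checked against the available quality-control sequence data before relying on it.
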