Addgene plasmid #12833: DCT.VV.Orf145
Purpose: This plasmid was designed for screening purposes and may contain discrepancies relative to the current canonical GenBank version of the gene.
Depositing lab: Jack Bennink & Jon Yewdell. Depositing organization: National Institute of Allergy and Infectious Diseases (NIAID). Publication: Identification of poxvirus CD8+ T cell determinants to enable rational design and characterization of smallpox vaccines. Tscharke DC, Karupiah G, Zhou J, Palmore T, Irvine KR, Haeryfar SM, Williams S, Sidney J, Sette A, Bennink JR, Yewdell JW. J Exp Med. 2005 January 3; 201(1): 95–104. 10.1084/jem.20041912 PubMed 15623576.
Backbone
  Vector backbone: pcDNA 3.1D V5-His-TOPO
  Backbone manufacturer: Invitrogen
  Backbone size w/o insert (bp): 5514
  Vector type: Mammalian Expression
  Selectable markers: Neomycin (select with G418)
Growth in bacteria
  Bacterial resistance: Ampicillin, 100 μg/mL
  Growth temperature: 37°C
  Growth strain: DH5alpha
  Copy number: High Copy
Gene/Insert
  Gene/Insert name: VV.Orf145 (alt names: phospholipase D superfamily member; VV_WR_035)
  Species: Vaccinia Virus
  Insert size (bp): 1275
  GenBank ID: 9790946
  Cloning method: Restriction Enzyme; 5′ cloning site BamHI (not destroyed); 3′ cloning site BamHI (not destroyed)
  Sequencing primers: 5′ Universal T7
Terms and licenses: Academic/Nonprofit Terms; Industry Terms: Not Available to Industry
Depositor comments: Please see the Vaccinia kit page ( https://www.addgene.org/vvorf/ ) for more information. The kit page contains the supplemental VVOrfData spreadsheet, which includes important information about this plasmid. The plasmid and insert names provided here relate only to this library. The name of the ORF (if present) in VACV strain Copenhagen and the name of the ORF (if annotated) in VACV strain WR sequence can be found in VVOrfData spreadsheet. Please note that the amino acid sequence given for each ORF in the spreadsheet may contain some errors. Additionally, changes from the expected sequence may be present in these plasmids. Please see Addgene's quality control sequence and sequencing notes in the VVOrfData spreadsheet before ordering this plasmid.
How to cite: DCT.VV.Orf145 was a gift from Jack Bennink & Jon Yewdell (Addgene plasmid # 12833 ; http://n2t.net/addgene:12833 ; RRID:Addgene_12833)
